Addgene plasmid #43136: I-GGTC
Depositing lab: Chad Cowan & Kiran Musunuru. Depositing organization: Harvard University. Publication: A TALEN Genome-Editing System for Generating Human Stem Cell-Based Disease Models. Ding Q, Lee YK, Schaefer EA, Peters DT, Veres A, Kim K, Kuperwasser N, Motola DL, Meissner TB, Hendriks WT, Trevisan M, Gupta RM, Moisan A, Banks E, Friesen M, Schinzel RT, Xia F, Tang A, Xia Y, Figueroa E, Wann A, Ahfeldt T, Daheron L, Zhang F, Rubin LL, Peng LF, Chung RT, Musunuru K, Cowan CA. Cell Stem Cell. 2012 Dec 12. pii: S1934-5909(12)00645-5. doi: 10.1016/j.stem.2012.11.011. PubMed 23246482.
Backbone
  Vector backbone: pCRII-TOPO
  Backbone manufacturer: Invitrogen
  Backbone size w/o insert (bp): 3973
  Vector type: Bacterial Cloning
Growth in bacteria
  Bacterial resistance: Ampicillin and Kanamycin, 100 & 50 μg/mL
  Growth temperature: 37°C
  Growth strain: Top10
  Copy number: High Copy
Gene/Insert
  Gene/Insert name: I-GGTC
  Species: Synthetic
  Insert size (bp): 424
  Cloning method: TOPO Cloning
  Sequencing primers: 5′ T7; 3′ M13-rev
Terms and licenses: Academic/Nonprofit Terms; Industry Terms: Not Available to Industry
How to cite: I-GGTC was a gift from Chad Cowan & Kiran Musunuru (Addgene plasmid # 43136 ; http://n2t.net/addgene:43136 ; RRID:Addgene_43136)
