[The description below was written by a language model from this plasmid's Addgene catalogue record.]
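Description:
I-GGTC is a bacterial cloning plasmid built on the commercial pCRII-TOPO backbone (about 4.0 kb without insert), carrying a 424 bp synthetic insert introduced by TOPO cloning. It is a high-copy plasmid maintained in E. coli, and the record lists both ampicillin and kanamycin resistance, consistent with the dual markers of this backbone. The listed sequencing primers (T7 on the 5′ side, M13 reverse on the 3′ side) read into the insert from the backbone sequences flanking the cloning site. No feature table is provided, so the origin, promoters and other backbone elements are not individually documented here.

The record gives no functional description of the insert beyond its name, synthetic origin and size. The associated publication describes a TALEN genome-editing system for generating human stem cell-based disease models, and the name suggests that the plasmid is one member of a library of pre-assembled TAL effector repeat modules. In that reading, "GGTC" would denote the four DNA bases recognised by a block of repeats, and the prefix "I" would indicate its position in the array. A 424 bp insert is roughly compatible with four repeats of about 100 bp each. This interpretation is an inference from the name, size and publication title, not something stated in the catalogue fields.

On that basis, the construct is best viewed as a storage and propagation vector for a building block, not as an expression plasmid. The insert would be released or amplified and combined with other modules to assemble custom TALE DNA-binding domains in a separate nuclease expression vector. The record does not describe any mammalian promoter, reporter or tag.
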