>Addgene plasmid #43136 | I-GGTC | depositor partial sequence | sequence record 58401 | I-GGTC sequence 424 bps
CGTCTCCTGACCCCAGAGCAGGTCGTGGCAATCGCGAGCAATAACGGCGGAAAACAGGCTTTGGAAACGG
TGCAGAGGCTCCTTCCAGTGCTGTGCCAAGCGCACGGACTCACCCCAGAGCAGGTCGTGGCAATCGCGAG
CAATAACGGCGGAAAACAGGCTTTGGAAACGGTGCAGAGGCTCCTTCCAGTGCTGTGCCAAGCGCACGGC
CTCACCCCAGAGCAGGTCGTGGCCATTGCCTCGAATGGAGGGGGCAAACAGGCGTTGGAAACCGTACAAC
GATTGCTGCCGGTGCTGTGCCAAGCGCACGGATTAACCCCAGAGCAGGTCGTGGCGATCGCAAGCCACGA
CGGAGGAAAGCAAGCCTTGGAAACAGTACAGAGGCTGTTGCCTGTGCTGTGCCAAGCGCACGGCTTAAGA
GACG
