>Addgene plasmid #43136 | I-GGTC | addgene partial sequence | sequence record 60284 | M13-F20 5'-TGTAAAACGACGGCCAGT-3'
CTATAGGGCGAATTGGGCCCTCTAGATGCATGCTCGAGCGGCCGCCAGTGTGATGGATATCTGCAGAATT
CGCCCTTATATAGATGCCGTCCTAGCGCGTCTCCTGACCCCAGAGCAGGTCGTGGCAATCGCGAGCAATA
ACGGCGGAAAACAGGCTTTGGAAACGGTGCAGAGGCTCCTTCCAGTGCTGTGCCAAGCGCACGGACTCAC
CCCAGAGCAGGTCGTGGCAATCGCGAGCAATAACGGCGGAAAACAGGCTTTGGAAACGGTGCAGAGGCTC
CTTCCAGTGCTGTGCCAAGCGCACGGCCTCACCCCAGAGCAGGTCGTGGCCATTGCCTCGAATGGAGGGG
GCAAACAGGCGTTGGAAACCGTACAACGATTGCTGCCGGTGCTGTGCCAAGCGCACGGATTAACCCCAGA
GCAGGTCGTGGCGATCGCAAGCCACGACGGAGGAAAGCAAGCCTTGGAAACAGTACAGAGGCTGTTGCCT
GTGCTGTGCCAAGCGCACGGCTTAAGAGACGTGGGCACAGGAAAGATACTTAAGGGCGAATTCCAGCACA
CTGGCGGCCGTTACTAGTGGATCCGAGCTCGGTACCAAGCTTGGCGTAATCATGGTCATAGCTGTTTCCT
GTGTGAAATTGTTATCCGCTCACAATTCCACACAACATACGAGCCGGAAGCATAAAGTGTAAAGCCTGGG
GTGCCTAATGAGTGAGCTAACTCACATTAATTGCGTTGCGCTCACTGCCCGCTTTCCAGTCGGGAAACCT
GTCGTGCCAGCTGCATTAATGAATCGGCCAACGCGCGGGGAGAGGCGGTTTGCGTATTGGGCGCTCTTCC
GCTTCCTCGCTCACTGACTCGCTGCGCTCGGTCGTTCGGCTGCGGCGAGCGGTATCAGCTCACTCAAAGG
CGGTAATACGGTTATCC
